Addgene plasmid #67141: pCellFree_G07
Purpose: (Empty Backbone) Gateway destination vector for cell-free expression with N-term myc-tag mCherry tag
Depositing lab: Kirill Alexandrov. Depositing organization: University of Queensland. Publication: Gateway-compatible vectors for high-throughput protein expression in pro- and eukaryotic cell-free systems. Gagoski D, Mureev S, Giles N, Johnston W, Dahmer-Heath M, Skalamera D, Gonda TJ, Alexandrov K. J Biotechnol. 2015 Feb 10;195:1-7. doi: 10.1016/j.jbiotec.2014.12.006. Epub 2014 Dec 19. PubMed 25529348.
Backbone
  Vector backbone: pLTE EGFP
  Vector type: Cell-free expression
  Tag / fusion protein: His-MYC (N terminal on backbone); mCherry (N terminal on backbone)
Growth in bacteria
  Bacterial resistance: Chloramphenicol and Ampicillin, 25 & 100 μg/mL
  Growth temperature: 37°C
  Growth strain: ccdB Survival
  Copy number: High Copy
Gene/Insert
  Gene/Insert name: None
  Tag / fusion protein: His-MYC (N terminal on backbone); mCherry (N terminal on backbone)
Terms and licenses: Academic/Nonprofit Terms; Industry Terms: Not Available to Industry
Depositor comments: Myc-8xHis-mCherry-attR1-ccdB-CamR-attR2-Stop
How to cite: pCellFree_G07 was a gift from Kirill Alexandrov (Addgene plasmid # 67141 ; http://n2t.net/addgene:67141 ; RRID:Addgene_67141)
