[The description below was written by a language model from this plasmid's Addgene catalogue record and pLannotate feature annotations shown in this document.]
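Description:
pCellFree_G07 is an empty Gateway destination vector for cell-free protein expression, built on the pLTE EGFP backbone and roughly 5.2 kb in size. It replicates in E. coli from a high-copy ColE1/pUC-type origin and carries an ampicillin resistance gene (β-lactamase with its own promoter) on the backbone. A second marker, chloramphenicol resistance, sits inside the Gateway cassette. Because that cassette also encodes the CcdB gyrase toxin, the unrecombined plasmid is maintained in a ccdB-tolerant strain under both antibiotics.

The expression unit is driven by a T7 promoter and closed by a T7 terminator, so transcripts are made by T7 RNA polymerase in coupled transcription–translation reactions. According to the depositor, the reading frame is arranged as Myc, 8xHis, mCherry, attR1, ccdB, CamR, attR2 and a stop codon. The automated annotation detects mCherry, attR1, ccdB (with a ccdA fragment), CmR and its cat promoter. It does not call the short Myc and His tags, and it labels the downstream recombination site only as an attB2-like core where the depositor indicates attR2. The roughly 200 nt between the T7 promoter and mCherry is unannotated, and the record does not state what translation leader it contains. Remnants of lac regulatory sequence and a small gene 10-derived fragment also appear in the backbone and seem incidental.

In an LR reaction with an entry clone, the ccdB–CmR cassette is replaced by the gene of interest, and loss of the toxin provides counter-selection in standard strains. The resulting product carries an N-terminal Myc-His-mCherry fusion, which supports immunodetection, affinity capture and red fluorescence readout. The vector belongs to a series designed for high-throughput expression in prokaryotic and eukaryotic cell-free systems.
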