Features (pLannotate 1.2.2; 17 found; start..end, strand, type, name):
    108..124     -  protein_bind   lac operator: The lac repressor binds to the lac operator to inhibit transcription in E. coli. This inhibition can be relieved by adding lactose or isopropyl-β-D-thiogalactopyranoside (IPTG). lac repressor encoded by lacI
    132..162     -  promoter       lac promoter: promoter for the E. coli lac operon
    177..198     -  protein_bind   CAP binding site: CAP binding activates transcription in the presence of cAMP. E. coli catabolite activator protein
    211..303     -  CDS            lacI (fragment): lac repressor; lacI; The lac repressor binds to the lac operator to inhibit transcription in E. coli. This inhibition can be relieved by adding lactose or isopropyl-β-D-thiogalactopyranoside (IPTG).
    486..1074    -  rep_origin     ori: high-copy-number ColE1/pMB1/pBR322/pUC origin of replication
   1245..2105    -  CDS            AmpR: β-lactamase; bla; confers resistance to ampicillin, carbenicillin, and related antibiotics
   2106..2210    -  promoter       AmpR promoter: bla
   2242..2260    +  promoter       T7 promoter: promoter for bacteriophage T7 RNA polymerase
   2464..3165    +  CDS            mCherry: mCherry is a basic (constitutively fluorescent) red fluorescent protein published in 2004, derived from Discosoma sp.. It is reported to be a very rapidly-maturing monomer with low acid sensitivity.
   3190..3314    +  protein_bind   attR1: mutant version of attR; recombination site for the Gateway® LR reaction LR Clonase™
   3364..3666    -  CDS            ccdB: CCDB_ECOLI - Also known as G, letB, letD. Experimental evidence at protein level: Swiss-Prot protein existence level 1. Toxic component of a type II toxin-antitoxin (TA) system, functioning in plasmid maintainence. Responsible for the post- segregational killing (PSK) of plasmid-free cells, also referred to as a plasmid addiction system. Half-life of over 2 hours. Cell killing by CcdB is accompanied by filamentation, defects in chromosome and plasmid segregation, defects in cell division, formation of anucleate cells, decreased DNA synthesis and plasmid loss. Interferes with the activity of DN
   3671..3829    -  CDS            ccdA (fragment): CCDA_ECO57 - Also known as H, letA. Experimental evidence at protein level: Swiss-Prot protein existence level 1. Antitoxin component of a type II toxin-antitoxin (TA) system which inhibits the post-segregational killing (PSK) of plasmid-free cells, also referred to as a plasmid addiction system. Binds to and blocks the activity of CcdB; will also remove bound CcdB protein from the CcdB-GyrA complex by forming a CcdA-CcdB complex, a process termed rejuvenation. Functions as a transcriptional corepressor for the ccdAB operon, repression also requires CcdB (By similarity). From Escherichia coli
   4008..4667    -  CDS            CmR: chloramphenicol acetyltransferase; cat; confers resistance to chloramphenicol
   4668..4770    -  promoter       cat promoter: promoter of the E. coli cat gene encoding chloramphenicol acetyltransferase
   4912..4931    -  protein_bind   attB2: mutant version of attB; core recombination site for the Gateway® BP reaction BP Clonase™
   5107..5138    +  CDS            SET1 (fragment): solubility-enhancement tag derived from T7 phage gene 10B
   5156..6       +  terminator     T7 terminator (across the origin): transcription terminator for bacteriophage T7 RNA polymerase
>Addgene plasmid #67141 | pCellFree_G07 | depositor full sequence | sequence record 147283 | Full plasmid sequence
GTTTTTTGCTGAAAGGAGGACAGCTGATGATTGTCATGCTTGCCATCTGTTTTCTTGCAAGGTCAGAGGA
ATTCGTAATCATGGTCATAGCTGTTTCCTGTGTGAAATTGTTATCCGCTCACAATTCCACACAACATACG
AGCCGGAAGCATAAAGTGTAAAGCCTGGGGTGCCTAATGAGTGAGCTAACTCACATTAATTGCGTTGCGC
TCACTGCCCGCTTTCCAGTCGGGAAACCTGTCGTGCCAGCTGCATTAATGAATCGGCCAACGCGCGGGGA
GAGGCGGTTTGCGTATTGGGCGCTCTTCCGCTTCCTCGCTCACTGACTCGCTGCGCTCGGTCGTTCGGCT
GCGGCGAGCGGTATCAGCTCACTCAAAGGCGGTAATACGGTTATCCACAGAATCAGGGGATAACGCAGGA
AAGAACATGTGAGCAAAAGGCCAGCAAAAGGCCAGGAACCGTAAAAAGGCCGCGTTGCTGGCGTTTTTCC
ATAGGCTCCGCCCCCCTGACGAGCATCACAAAAATCGACGCTCAAGTCAGAGGTGGCGAAACCCGACAGG
ACTATAAAGATACCAGGCGTTTCCCCCTGGAAGCTCCCTCGTGCGCTCTCCTGTTCCGACCCTGCCGCTT
ACCGGATACCTGTCCGCCTTTCTCCCTTCGGGAAGCGTGGCGCTTTCTCATAGCTCACGCTGTAGGTATC
TCAGTTCGGTGTAGGTCGTTCGCTCCAAGCTGGGCTGTGTGCACGAACCCCCCGTTCAGCCCGACCGCTG
CGCCTTATCCGGTAACTATCGTCTTGAGTCCAACCCGGTAAGACACGACTTATCGCCACTGGCAGCAGCC
ACTGGTAACAGGATTAGCAGAGCGAGGTATGTAGGCGGTGCTACAGAGTTCTTGAAGTGGTGGCCTAACT
ACGGCTACACTAGAAGAACAGTATTTGGTATCTGCGCTCTGCTGAAGCCAGTTACCTTCGGAAAAAGAGT
TGGTAGCTCTTGATCCGGCAAACAAACCACCGCTGGTAGCGGTGGTTTTTTTGTTTGCAAGCAGCAGATT
ACGCGCAGAAAAAAAGGATCTCAAGAGGATCCTTTGATCTTTTCTACGGGGTCTGACGCTCAGTGGAACG
AAAACTCACGTTAAGGGATTTTGGTCATGAGATTATCAAAAAGGATCTTCACCTAGATCCTTTTAAATTA
AAAATGAAGTTTTAAATCAATCTAAAGTATATATGAGTAAACTTGGTCTGACAGTTACCAATGCTTAATC
AGTGAGGCACCTATCTCAGCGATCTGTCTAGTTCGTTCATCCATAGTTGCCTGACTCCCCGTCGTGTAGA
TAACTACGATACGGGAGGGCTTACCATCTGGCCCCAGTGCTGCAATGATACCGCGAGACCCACGCTCACC
GGCTCCAGATTTATCAGCAATAAACCAGCCAGCCGGAAGGGCCGAGCGCAGAAGTGGTCCTGCAACTTTA
TCCGCCTCCATCCAGTCTATTAATTGTTGCCGGGAAGCTAGAGTAAGTAGTTCGCCAGTTAATAGTTTGC
GCAACGTTGTTGCCATTGCTACAGGCATCGTGGTGTCACGCTCGTCGTTTGGTATGGCTTCATTCAGCTC
CGGTTCCCAACGATCAAGGCGAGTTACATGATCCCCCATGTTGTGCAAAAAAGCGGTTAGCTCCTTCGGT
CCTCCGATCGTTGTCAGAAGTAAGTTGGCCGCAGTGTTATCACTCATGGTTATGGCAGCACTGCATAATT
CTCTTACTGTCATGCCATCCGTAAGATGCTTTTCTGTGACTGGTGAGTACTCAACCAAGTCATTCTGAGA
ATAGTGTATGCGGCGACCGAGTTGCTCTTGCCCGGCGTCAATACGGGATAATACCGCGCCACATAGCAGA
ACTTTAAAAGTGCTCATCATTGGAAAACGTTCTTCGGGGCGAAAACTCTCAAGGATCTTACCGCTGTTGA
GATCCAGTTCGATGTAACCCACTCGTGCACCCAACTGATCTTCAGCATCTTTTACTTTCACCAGCGTTTC
TGGGTGAGCAAAAACAGGAAGGCAAAATGCCGCAAAAAAGGGAATAAGGGCGACACGGAAATGTTGAATA
CTCATACTCTTCCTTTTTCAATATTATTGAAGCATTTATCAGGGTTATTGTCTCATGAGCGGATACATAT
TTGAATGTATTTAGAAAAATAAACAAATAGGGGTTCCGCGCACATTTCCCCGAAAAGTGCCACCTGACGT
CTAATACGACTCACTATAGGGACATCTTAAGTTTATTTTATTTTATTTTATTTTATTTTATTTTATTTTA
TTTTATTTTATTTTATTTTATTTAACCATGACAGTAATGTATAAAGTCTGTAAAGACATTAAACACGTAA
GTGAAACCATGGGCGAGCAGAAGCTGATCTCGGAGGAGGATCTGACCTCTGGTCACCACCATCACCACCA
TCACCACGGCACAAGCAAGGGCGAGGAGGATAACATGGCCATCATCAAGGAGTTCATGCGCTTCAAGGTG
CACATGGAGGGCTCCGTGAACGGCCACGAGTTCGAGATCGAGGGCGAGGGCGAGGGCCGCCCCTACGAGG
GCACCCAGACCGCCAAGCTGAAGGTGACCAAGGGTGGCCCCCTGCCCTTCGCCTGGGACATCCTGTCCCC
TCAGTTCATGTACGGCTCCAAGGCCTACGTGAAGCACCCCGCCGACATCCCCGACTACTTGAAGCTGTCC
TTCCCCGAGGGCTTCAAGTGGGAGCGCGTGATGAACTTCGAGGACGGCGGCGTGGTGACCGTGACCCAGG
ACTCCTCCCTGCAGGACGGCGAGTTCATCTACAAGGTGAAGCTGCGCGGCACCAACTTCCCCTCCGACGG
CCCCGTAATGCAGAAGAAGACTATGGGCTGGGAGGCCTCCTCCGAGCGGATGTACCCCGAGGACGGCGCC
CTGAAGGGCGAGATCAAGCAGAGGCTGAAGCTGAAGGACGGCGGCCACTACGACGCTGAGGTCAAGACCA
CCTACAAGGCCAAGAAGCCCGTGCAGCTGCCCGGCGCCTACAACGTCAACATCAAGTTGGACATCACCTC
CCACAACGAGGACTACACCATCGTGGAACAGTACGAACGCGCCGAGGGCCGCCACTCCACCGGCGGCATG
GACGAGCTGTACAAGCTGGAGGTGCTCTTCCAGGGTCCGACAAGTTTGTACAAAAAAGCTGAACGAGAAA
CGTAAAATGATATAAATATCAATATATTAAATTAGATTTTGCATAAAAAACAGACTACATAATACTGTAA
AACACAACATATCCAGTCACTATGGGGCCCGTCGACCTGCAGACTGGCTGTGTATAAGGGAGCCTGACAT
TTATATTCCCCAGAACATCAGGTTAATGGCGTTTTTGATGTCATTTTCGCGGTGGCTGAGATCAGCCACT
TCTTCCCCGATAACGGAGACCGGCACACTGGCCATATCGGTGGTCATCATGCGCCAGCTTTCATCCCCGA
TATGCACCACCGGGTAAAGTTCACGGGAGACTTTATCTGACAGCAGACGTGCACTGGCCAGGGGGATCAC
CATCCGTCGCCCGGGCGTGTCAATAATATCACTCTGTACATCCACAAACAGACGATAACGGCTCTCTCTT
TTATAGGTGTAAACCTTAAACTGCATTTCACCAGTCCCTGTTCTCGTCAGCAAAAGAGCCGTTCATTTCA
ATAAACCGGGCGACCTCAGCCATCCCTTCCTGATTTTCCGCTTTCCAGCGTTCGGCACGCAGACGACGGG
CTTCATTCTGCATGGTTGTGCTTACCAGACCGGAGATATTGACATCATATATGCCTTGAGCAACTGATAG
CTGTCGCTGTCAACTGTCACTGTAATACGCTGCTTCATAGCACACCTCTTTTTGACATACTTCGGGTATA
CATATCAGTATATATTCTTATACCGCAAAAATCAGCGCGCAAATACGCATACTGTTATCTGGCTTTTAGT
AAGCCGGATCCACGCGTTTACGCCCCGCCCTGCCACTCATCGCAGTACTGTTGTAATTCATTAAGCATTC
TGCCGACATGGAAGCCATCACAGACGGCATGATGAACCTGAATCGCCAGCGGCATCAGCACCTTGTCGCC
TTGCGTATAATATTTGCCCATGGTGAAAACGGGGGCGAAGAAGTTGTCCATATTGGCCACGTTTAAATCA
AAACTGGTGAAACTCACCCAGGGATTGGCTGAGACGAAAAACATATTCTCAATAAACCCTTTAGGGAAAT
AGGCCAGGTTTTCACCGTAACACGCCACATCTTGCGAATATATGTGTAGAAACTGCCGGAAATCGTCGTG
GTATTCACTCCAGAGCGATGAAAACGTTTCAGTTTGCTCATGGAAAACGGTGTAACAAGGGTGAACACTA
TCCCATATCACCAGCTCACCGTCTTTCATTGCCATACGGAATTCCGGATGAGCATTCATCAGGCGGGCAA
GAATGTGAATAAAGGCCGGATAAAACTTGTGCTTATTTTTCTTTACGGTCTTTAAAAAGGCCGTAATATC
CAGCTGAACGGTCTGGTTATAGGTACATTGAGCAACTGACTGAAATGCCTCAAAATGTTCTTTACGATGC
CATTGGGATATATCAACGGTGGTATATCCAGTGATTTTTTTCTCCATTTTAGCTTCCTTAGCTCCTGAAA
ATCTCGATAACTCAAAAAATACGCCCGGTAGTGATCTTATTTCATTATGGTGAAAGTTGGAACCTCTTAC
GTGCCGATCAACGTCTCATTTTCGCCAAAAGTTGGCCCAGGGCTTCCCGGTATCAACAGGGACACCAGGA
TTTATTTATTCTGCGAAGTGATCTTCCGTCACAGGTATTTATTCGGCGCAAAGTGCGTCGGGTGATGCTG
CCAACTTAGCAAGCTTTCTTGTACAAAGTGGTGTAAGCGGCCGCCCTCCTCCTCCTTTCTTGTTCCTTTC
ACGTCGCCTTCTCGGTTGTAGCTGGCAGACGACGAGTCTTACTTTTACGTGTACTTCTCTATAGATGATG
TATGATCTCTCTGCATGCGTGTTCGTGCATGTGTCCGTGTGTTGGGTACGCGTGGTACCCTGCAGGAAGG
AAGCTGAGTTGGCTGCTGCCACCGCTGAGCAATAACTAGTAATTACTAGCATAACCCCTTGGGGCCTCTA
AACGGGTCTTGAGGGG
