>Addgene plasmid #67141 | pCellFree_G07 | addgene partial sequence | sequence record 127536 | T7 5'-TAATACGACTCACTATAGGG-3'
TTTATTTTATTTTATTTTATTTTATTTTATTTTATTTTATTTTATTTAACCATGACAGTAATGTATAAAG
TCTGTAAAGACATTAAACACGTAAGTGAAACCATGGGCGAGCAGAAGCTGATCTCGGAGGAGGATCTGAC
CTCTGGTCACCACCATCACCACCATCACCACGGCACAAGCAAGGGCGAGGAGGATAACATGGCCATCATC
AAGGAGTTCATGCGCTTCAAGGTGCACATGGAGGGCTCCGTGAACGGCCACGAGTTCGAGATCGAGGGCG
AGGGCGAGGGCCGCCCCTACGAGGGCACCCAGACCGCCAAGCTGAAGGTGACCAAGGGTGGCCCCCTGCC
CTTCGCCTGGGACATCCTGTCCCCTCAGTTCATGTACGGCTCCAAGGCCTACGTGAAGCACCCCGCCGAC
ATCCCCGACTACTTGAAGCTGTCCTTCCCCGAGGGCTTCAAGTGGGAGCGCGTGATGAACTTCGAGGACG
GCGGCGTGGTGACCGTGACCCAGGACTCCTCCCTGCAGGACGGCGAGTTCATCTACAAGGTGAAGCTGCG
CGGCACCAACTTCCCCTCCGACGGCCCCGTAATGCAGAAGAAGACTATGGGCTGGGAGGCCTCCTCCGAG
CGGATGTACCCCGAGGACGGCGCCCTGAAGGGCGAGATCAAGCAGAGGCTGAAGCTGAAGGACGGCGGCC
ACTACGACGCTGAGGTCAAGACCACCTACAAGGCCAAGAAGCCCGTGCAGCTGCCCGGCGCCTACAACGT
CAACATCAAGTTGGACATCACCTCCCACAACGAGGACTACACCATCGTGGAACAGTACGAACGCGCCGAG
GGCCGCCACTCCACCGGCGGCATGGACGAGCTGTACAAGCTGGAGGTGCTCTTCCAGGGTCCGACAAGTT
TGTACAAAAAAGCTGAACGAGAAACGTAAAATGATATAAATATCAATATATTAAATTAGATTTTGCATAA
AAAACAGACTACATAATACTGTAAAACACAACATATCCAGTCACTATGGGGCCCGTCGACCTGCAGACTG
GCTGTGTATAAGGGAGCCTGACATTTATATTCCCCAGAACATCAGGTTAATGGCGTTTTTGATGTCATTT
