>Addgene plasmid #67141 | pCellFree_G07 | addgene partial sequence | sequence record 127537 | T7term 5'-GCTAGTTATTGCTCAGCGG-3'
CTTCCTTCCTGCAGGGTACCACGCGTACCCAACACACGGACACATGCACGAACACGCATGCAGAGAGATC
ATACATCATCTATAGAGAAGTACACGTAAAAGTAAGACTCGTCGTCTGCCAGCTACAACCGAGAAGGCGA
CGTGAAAGGAACAAGAAAGGAGGAGGAGGGCGGCCGCTTACACCACTTTGTACAAGAAAGCTTGCTAAGT
TGGCAGCATCACCCGACGCACTTTGCGCCGAATAAATACCTGTGACGGAAGATCACTTCGCAGAATAAAT
AAATCCTGGTGTCCCTGTTGATACCGGGAAGCCCTGGGCCAACTTTTGGCGAAAATGAGACGTTGATCGG
CACGCAAGAGGTTCCAACTTTCACCATAATGAAATAAGATCACTACCGGGCGTATTTTTTGAGTTATCGA
GATTTTCAGGAGCTAAGGAAGCTAAAATGGAGAAAAAAATCACTGGATATACCACCGTTGATATATCCCA
ATGGCATCGTAAAGAACATTTTGAGGCATTTCAGTCAGTTGCTCAATGTACCTATAACCAGACCGTTCAG
CTGGATATTACGGCCTTTTTAAAGACCGTAAAGAAAAATAAGCACAAGTTTTATCCGGCCTTTATTCACA
TTCTTGCCCGCCTGATGAATGCTCATCCGGAATTCCGTATGGCAATGAAAGACGGTGAGCTGGTGATATG
GGATAGTGTTCACCCTTGTTACACCGTTTTCCATGAGCAAACTGAAACGTTTTCATCGCTCTGGAGTGAA
TACCACGACGATTTCCGGCAGTTTCTACACATATATTCGCAAGATGTGGCGTGTTACGGTGAAAACCTGG
CCTATTTCCCTAAAGGGTTTATTGAGAATATGTTTTTCGTCTCAGCCAATCCCTGGGTGAGTTTCACCAG
TTTTGATTTAAACGTGGCCAATATGGACAACTTCTTCGCCCCCGTTTTCACCATGGGCAAA
