>Addgene plasmid #67141 | pCellFree_G07 | addgene partial sequence | sequence record 127538 | mCherry-F 5'-ccccgtaatgcagaagaaga-3'
GAGCGGATGTACCCCGAGGACGGCGCCCTGAAGGGCGAGATCAAGCAGAGGCTGAAGCTGAAGGACGGCG
GCCACTACGACGCTGAGGTCAAGACCACCTACAAGGCCAAGAAGCCCGTGCAGCTGCCCGGCGCCTACAA
CGTCAACATCAAGTTGGACATCACCTCCCACAACGAGGACTACACCATCGTGGAACAGTACGAACGCGCC
GAGGGCCGCCACTCCACCGGCGGCATGGACGAGCTGTACAAGCTGGAGGTGCTCTTCCAGGGTCCGACAA
GTTTGTACAAAAAAGCTGAACGAGAAACGTAAAATGATATAAATATCAATATATTAAATTAGATTTTGCA
TAAAAAACAGACTACATAATACTGTAAAACACAACATATCCAGTCACTATGGGGCCCGTCGACCTGCAGA
CTGGCTGTGTATAAGGGAGCCTGACATTTATATTCCCCAGAACATCAGGTTAATGGCGTTTTTGATGTCA
TTTTCGCGGTGGCTGAGATCAGCCACTTCTTCCCCGATAACGGAGACCGGCACACTGGCCATATCGGTGG
TCATCATGCGCCAGCTTTCATCCCCGATATGCACCACCGGGTAAAGTTCACGGGAGACTTTATCTGACAG
CAGACGTGCACTGGCCAGGGGGATCACCATCCGTCGCCCGGGCGTGTCAATAATATCACTCTGTACATCC
ACAAACAGACGATAACGGCTCTCTCTTTTATAGGTGTAAACCTTAAACTGCATTTCACCAGCCCCTGTTC
TCGTCAGCAAAAGAGCCGTTCATTTCAATAAACCGGGCGACCTCAGCCATCCCTTCCTGATTTTCCGCTT
TCCAGCGTTCGGCACGCAGACGACGGGCTTCATTCTGCATGGTTGTGCTTACCAGACCGGAGATATTGAC
ATCATATATGCCTTGAGCAACTGATAGCTGTCGCTGTCAACTGTCACTGTAATACGCTGCTTCATAGCAT
ACCTCTTTTTGACATACTTCGGGTATACATATCAGTATATATTCTTATACCGCAAAAATC
